>Addgene plasmid #38254 | pET28a-HA-CPDSalI | depositor full sequence | sequence record 48330 | pET28a-HA-CPDSalI sequence 6014 bps
TGGCGAATGGG
[124 nt withheld, positions 12-135]
C
[91 nt withheld, positions 137-227]
A
[49 nt withheld, positions 229-277]
CCTTTGACGTTGGAGTCCACGTTCTTT
[37 nt withheld, positions 305-341]
ACCCTATCTCGGTCTATTCTTTTGATTTATAAGGGATTTTGCCGATTTCGGCCTATTGGTTAAAAAATGA
GCTGATTTAACAAAAATTTAACGCGAATTTTAACAAAATATTAACGTTTACAATTTCAGGTGGCACTTTT
CGGGGAAATGTGCGCGGAACCCCTATTTGTTTATTTTTCTAAATACATTCAAATATGTATCCGCTCATGA
ATTAATTCTTAGAAAAACTCATCGAGCATCAAATGAAACTGCAATTTATTCATATCAGGATTATCAATAC
CATATTTTTGAAAAAGCCGTTTCTGTAATGAAGGAGAAAACTCACCGAGGCAGTTCCATAGGATGGCAAG
ATCCTGGTATCGGTCTGCGATTCCGACTCGTCCAACATCAATACAACCTATTAATTTCCCCTCGTCAAAA
ATAAGGTTATCAAGTGAGAAATCACCATGAGTGACGACTGAATCCGGTGAGAATGGCAAAAGTTTATGCA
TTTCTTTCCAGACTTGTTCAACAGGCCAGCCATTACGCTCGTCATCAAAATCACTCGCATCAACCAAACC
GTTATTCATTCGTGATTGCGCCTGAGCGAGACGAAATACGCGATCGCTGTTAAAAGGACAATTACAAACA
GGAATCGAATGCAACCGGCGCAGGAACACTGCCAGCGCATCAACAATATTTTCACCTGAATCAGGATATT
CTTCTAATACCTGGAATGCTGTTTTCCCGGGGATCGCAGTGGTGAGTAACCATGCATCATCAGGAGTACG
GATAAAATGCTTGATGGTCGGAAGAGGCATAAATTCCGTCAGCCAGTTTAGTCTGACCATCTCATCTGTA
ACATCATTGGCAACGCTACCTTTGCCATGTTTCAGAAACAACTCTGGCGCATCGGGCTTCCCATACAATC
GATAGATTGTCGCACCTGATTGCCCGACATTATCGCGAGCCCATTTATACCCATATAAATCAGCATCCAT
GTTGGAATTTAATCGCGGCCTAGAGCAAGACGTTTCCCGTTGAATATGGCTCATAACACCCCTTGTATTA
CTGTTTATGTAAGCAGACAGTTTTATTGTTCATGACCAAAATCCCTTAACGTGAGTTTTCGTTCCACTGA
GCGTCAGACCCCGTAGAAAAGATCAAAGGATCTTCTTGAGATCCTTTTTTTCTGCGCGTAATCTGCTGCT
TGCAAACAAAAAAACCACCGCTACCAGCGGTGGTTTGTTTGCCGGATCAAGAGCTACCAACTCTTTTTCC
GAAGGTAACTGGCTTCAGCAGAGCGCAGATACCAAATACTGTCCTTCTAGTGTAGCCGTAGTTAGGCCAC
CACTTCAAGAACTCTGTAGCACCGCCTACATACCTCGCTCTGCTAATCCTGTTACCAGTGGCTGCTGCCA
GTGGCGATAAGTCGTGTCTTACCGGGTTGGACTCAAGACGATAGTTACCGGATAAGGCGCAGCGGTCGGG
CTGAACGGGGGGTTCGTGCACACAGCCCAGCTTGGAGCGAACGACCTACACCGAACTGAGATACCTACAG
CGTGAGCTATGAGAAAGCGCCACGCTTCCCGAAGGGAGAAAGGCGGACAGGTATCCGGTAAGCGGCAGGG
TCGGAACAGGAGAGCGCACGAGGGAGCTTCCAGGGGGAAACGCCTGGTATCTTTATAGTCCTGTCGGGTT
TCGCCACCTCTGACTTGAGCGTCGATTTTTGTGATGCTCGTCAGGGGGGCGGAGCCTATGGAAAAACGCC
AGCAACGCGGCCTTTTTACGGTTCCTGGCCTTTTGCTGGCCTTTTGCTCACATGTTCTTTCCTGCGTTAT
CCCCTGATTCTGTGGATAACCGTATTACCGCCTTTGAGTGAGCTGATACCGCTCGCCGCAGCCGAACGAC
CGAGCGCAGCGAGTCAGTGAGCGAGGAAGCGGAAGAGCGCCTGATGCGGTATTTTCTCCTTACGCATCTG
TGCGGTATTTCACACCGCATATATGGTGCACTCTCAGTACAATCTGCTCTGATGCCGCATAGTTAAGCCA
GTATACACTCCGCTATCGCTACGTGACTGGGTCATGGCTGCGCCCCGACACCCGCCAACACCCGCTGACG
CGCCCTGACGGGCTTGTCTGCTCCCGGCATCCGCTTACAGACAAGCTGTGACCGTCTCCGGGAGCTGCAT
GTGTCAGAGGTTTTCACCGTCATCACCGAAACGCGCGAGGCAGCTGCGGTAAAGCTCATCAGCGTGGTCG
TGAAGCGATTCACAGATGTCTGCCTGTTCATCCGCGTCCAGCTCGTTGAGTTTCTCCAGAAGCGTTAATG
TCTGGCTTCTGATAAAGCGGGCCATGTTAAGGGCGGTTTTTTCCTGTTTGGTCACTGATGCCTCCGTGTA
AGGGGGATTTCTGTTCATGGGGGTAATGATACCGATGAAACGAGAGAGGATGCTCACGATACGGGTTACT
GATGATGAACATGCCCGGTTACTGGAACGTTGTGAGGGTAAACAACTGGCGGTATGGATGCGGCGGGACC
AGAGAAAAATCACTCAGGGTCAATGCCAGCGCTTCGTTAATACAGATGTAGGTGTTCCACAGGGTAGCCA
GCAGCATCCTGCGATGCAGATCCGGAACATAATGGTGCAGGGCGCTGACTTCCGCGTTTCCAGACTTTAC
GAAACACGGAAACCGAAGACCATTCATGTTGTTGCTCAGGTCGCAGACGTTTTGCAGCAGCAGTCGCTTC
ACGTTCGCTCGCGTATCGGTGATTCATTCTGCTAACCAGTAAGGCAACCCCGCCAGCCTAGCCGGGTCCT
CAACGACAGGAGCACGATCATGCGCACCCGTGGGGCCGCCATGCCGGCGATAATGGCCTGCTTCTCGCCG
AAACGTTTGGTGGCGGGACCAGTGACGAAGGCTTGAGCGAGGGCGTGCAAGATTCCGAATACCGCAAGCG
ACAGGCCGATCATCGTCGCGCTCCAGCGAAAGCGGTCCTCGCCGAAAATGACCCAGAGCGCTGCCGGCAC
CTGTCCTACGAGTTGCATGATAAAGAAGACAGTCATAAGTGCGGCGACGATAGTCATGCCCCGCGCCCAC
CGGAAGGAGCTGACTGGGTTGAAGGCTCTCAAGGGCATCGGTCGAGATCCCGGTGCCTAATGAGTGAGCT
AACTTACATTAATTGCGTTGCGCTCACTGCCCGCTTTCCAGTCGGGAAACCTGTCGTGCCAGCTGCATTA
ATGAATCGGCCAACGCGCGGGGAGAGGCGGTTTGCGTATTGGGCGCCAGGGTGGTTTTTCTTTTCACCAG
TGAGACGGGCAACAGCTGATTGCCCTTCACCGCCTGGCCCTGAGAGAGTTGCAGCAAGCGGTCCACGCTG
GTTTGCCCCAGCAGGCGAAAATCCTGTTTGATGGTGGTTAACGGCGGGATATAACATGAGCTGTCTTCGG
TATCGTCGTATCCCACTACCGAGATATCCGCACCAACGCGCAGCCCGGACTCGGTAATGGCGCGCATTGC
GCCCAGCGCCATCTGATCGTTGGCAACCAGCATCGCAGTGGGAACGATGCCCTCATTCAGCATTTGCATG
GTTTGTTGAAAACCGGACATGGCACTCCAGTCGCCTTCCCGTTCCGCTATCGGCTGAATTTGATTGCGAG
TGAGATATTTATGCCAGCCAGCCAGACGCAGACGCGCCGAGACAGAACTTAATGGGCCCGCTAACAGCGC
GATTTGCTGGTGACCCAATGCGACCAGATGCTCCACGCCCAGTCGCGTACCGTCTTCATGGGAGAAAATA
ATACTGTTGATGGGTGTCTGGTCAGAGACATCAAGAAATAACGCCGGAACATTAGTGCAGGCAGCTTCCA
CAGCAATGGCATCCTGGTCATCCAGCGGATAGTTAATGATCAGCCCACTGACGCGTTGCGCGAGAAGATT
GTGCACCGCCGCTTTACAGGCTTCGACGCCGCTTCGTTCTACCATCGACACCACCACGCTGGCACCCAGT
TGATCGGCGCGAGATTTAATCGCCGCGACAATTTGCGACGGCGCGTGCAGGGCCAGACTGGAGGTGGCAA
CGCCAATCAGCAACGACTGTTTGCCCGCCAGTTGTTGTGCCACGCGGTTGGGAATGTAATTCAGCTCCGC
CATCGCCGCTTCCACTTTTTCCCGCGTTTTCGCAGAAACGTGGCTGGCCTGGTTCACCACGCGGGAAACG
GTCTGATAAGAGACACCGGCATACTCTGCGACATCGTATAACGTTACTGGTTTCACATTCACCACCCTGA
ATTGACTCTCTTCCGGGCGCTATCATGCCATACCGCGAAAGGTTTTGCGCCATTCGATGGTGTCCGGGAT
CTCGACGCTCTCCCTTATGCGACTCCTGCATTAGGAAGCAGCCCAGTAGTAGGTTGAGGCCGTTGAGCAC
CGCCGCCGCAAGGAATGGTGCATGCAAGGAGATGGCGCCCAACAGTCCCCCGGCCACGGGGCCTGCCACC
ATACCCACGCCGAAACAAGCGCTCATGAGCCCGAAGTGGCGAGCCCGATCTTCCCCATCGGTGATGTCGG
CGATATAGGCGCCAGCAACCGCACCTGTGGCGCCGGTGATGCCGGCCACGATGCGTCCGGCGTAGAGGAT
CGAGATCTCGATCCCGCGAAATTAATACGACTCACTATAGGGGAATTGTGAGCGGATAACAATTCCCCTC
TAGAAATAATTTTGTTTAACTTTAAGAAGGAGATATACCATGGGCAGCAGCCATCATCATCATCATCACA
GCAGCGGCCTGGTGCCGCGCGGCAGCCATATGGCTAGCATGACTGGTGGACAGCAAATGGGTCGCGGATC
CGAATTCGAGCTCCGTCGACTACCCGTACGACGTCCCGGACTACGCGGCATTAGCGGATGGAAAAATACT
CCATAATCAAAATGTTAATAGCTGGGGCCCGATTACGGTTACACCAACGACAGATGGTGGTGAAACCCGC
TTCGACGGTCAAATCATCGTTCAAATGGAAAACGACCCGGTAGTAGCAAAAGCGGCAGCCAATTTAGCAG
GTAAACATGCTGAAAGCAGTGTGGTGGTGCAGCTCGATTCAGACGGCAACTATCGCGTGGTGTATGGCGA
TCCGTCAAAACTGGATGGAAAGCTACGTTGGCAGTTGGTGGGGCATGGTCGCGACCACTCAGAAACTAAC
AATACTCGCTTAAGTGGTTACAGTGCCGATGAGTTGGCCGTGAAATTGGCCAAGTTCCAACAGTCGTTTA
ATCAAGCCGAAAACATCAACAACAAACCGGATCACATCAGTATTGTTGGTTGTTCTTTGGTGAGTGACGA
CAAGCAAAAAGGCTTTGGTCATCAGTTTATTAACGCGATGGATGCGAATGGTCTTCGTGTCGATGTCTCT
GTTCGTAGTTCTGAACTGGCCGTAGACGAGGCGGGACGTAAGCATACCAAGGACGCGAATGGCGATTGGG
TTCAAAAGGCAGAAAACAACAAAGTTTCGCTAAGCTGGGACGCGCAAGGTCTCGAGCACCACCACCACCA
CCACTGAGATCCGGCTGCTAACAAAGCCCGAAAGGAAGCTGAGTTGGCTGCTGCCACCGCTGAGCAATAA
CTAGCATAACCCCTTGGGGCCTCTAAACGGGTCTTGAGGGGTTTTTTGCTGAAAGGAGGAACTATATCCG
GAT
Features (pLannotate 1.2.2; 22 found; start..end, strand, type, name):
     12..467     +  rep_origin     f1 ori (sequence partly withheld): f1 bacteriophage origin of replication; arrow indicates direction of (+) strand synthesis
    494..551     +  promoter       AmpR promoter (fragment): bla
    560..1375    -  CDS            KanR: aminoglycoside phosphotransferase; aph(3')-Ia; confers resistance to kanamycin in bacteria or G418 (Geneticin®) in eukaryotes
   1497..2085    +  rep_origin     ori: high-copy-number ColE1/pMB1/pBR322/pUC origin of replication
   2271..2413    -  misc_feature   bom: basis of mobility region from pBR322
   2515..2706    -  CDS            rop: Rop protein, which maintains plasmids at low copy number; rop
   2723..3103    +  CDS            YPB1_ECOLX: Protein predicted: Swiss-Prot protein existence level 4. From Escherichia coli.
   3175..3466    -  CDS            TcR (fragment): tetracycline efflux protein; tet; confers resistance to tetracycline
   3481..3502    -  protein_bind   CAP binding site: CAP binding activates transcription in the presence of cAMP. E. coli catabolite activator protein
   3515..4597    -  CDS            lacI: lac repressor; lacI; The lac repressor binds to the lac operator to inhibit transcription in E. coli. This inhibition can be relieved by adding lactose or isopropyl-β-D-thiogalactopyranoside (IPTG).
   4598..4675    -  promoter       lacI promoter: lacI
   4683..4962    -  CDS            TcR (fragment): tetracycline efflux protein; tet; confers resistance to tetracycline
   4984..5002    +  promoter       T7 promoter: promoter for bacteriophage T7 RNA polymerase
   5003..5027    +  protein_bind   lac operator: The lac repressor binds to the lac operator to inhibit transcription in E. coli. This inhibition can be relieved by adding lactose or isopropyl-β-D-thiogalactopyranoside (IPTG). lac repressor encoded by lacI
   5042..5064    +  RBS            RBS: efficient ribosome binding site from bacteriophage T7 gene 10 (Olins and Rangwala, 1989)
   5083..5099    +  CDS            capTEV™ (fragment): composite tag for in vivo biotinylation, TEV protease cleavage, and 6xHis tagging
   5110..5127    +  CDS            thrombin site: thrombin recognition and cleavage site
   5131..5163    +  CDS            T7 tag (gene 10 leader): leader peptide from bacteriophage T7 gene 10 promotes efficient translation in E. coli
   5219..5851    +  CDS            rtxA (fragment): MARTX_VIBCH - Also known as rtx From Vibrio cholerae serotype O1 (strain ATCC 39315 / El Tor Inaba N16961).
   5858..5875    +  CDS            9xHis (fragment): 9xHis affinity tag
   5885..5934    +  CDS            SET1 (fragment): solubility-enhancement tag derived from T7 phage gene 10B
   5942..5989    +  terminator     T7 terminator: transcription terminator for bacteriophage T7 RNA polymerase
