[The description below was written by a language model from this plasmid's Addgene catalogue record and pLannotate feature annotations shown in this document.]
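Description:
pET28a-HA-CPDSalI is an empty bacterial expression backbone derived from Novagen's pET28a, designed for producing recombinant proteins in E. coli as fusions to a self-cleaving purification tag. It carries a kanamycin resistance gene, a pBR322-type origin with the bom site and the rop gene (consistent with its listing as low copy), and an f1 phage origin. Expression is driven by a T7 promoter with an adjacent lac operator and the T7 gene 10 ribosome binding site. The plasmid-encoded lacI repressor keeps transcription off until induction with IPTG in a host that supplies T7 RNA polymerase, and a T7 terminator closes the cassette.

The modification to the backbone is an HA epitope tag followed by the cysteine protease domain (CPD, residues 3440-3650) of the Vibrio cholerae MARTX toxin RtxA, placed between the SalI and XhoI sites and read through into a C-terminal His tag. The feature table annotates the rtxA fragment and the downstream His tag. It does not separately call the HA tag, and the small "capTEV", "9xHis" and "SET1" fragment hits are most likely partial matches to ordinary pET28a His-tag and flanking sequence. The native pET28a N-terminal region (thrombin site, T7 tag) is still present in the empty vector but would be removed by the recommended cloning. A target gene is inserted between NcoI and SalI, giving a target-HA-CPD-His fusion. According to the associated publication title, the CPD acts as an inducible, autoprocessing enzyme tag: the fusion can be captured through the His tag and the target then released by CPD self-cleavage. The depositors note that the HA epitope remains on the target protein after cleavage, which allows its detection.
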