Addgene plasmid #38254: pET28a-HA-CPDSalI
Purpose: (Empty Backbone)
Depositing lab: Matthew Bogyo & Aimee Shen. Depositing organization: Stanford University. Publication: Simplified, enhanced protein purification using an inducible, autoprocessing enzyme tag. Shen A, Lupardus PJ, Morell M, Ponder EL, Sadaghiani AM, Garcia KC, Bogyo M. PLoS One. 2009 Dec 2;4(12):e8119. 10.1371/journal.pone.0008119 PubMed 19956581.
Backbone
  Vector backbone: pET28a
  Backbone manufacturer: Novagen
  Backbone size (bp): 6029
  Modifications to backbone: HA epitope tag and Vibrio cholerae MARTX toxin (rtxA, vc1451) cysteine protease domain (CPD) (amino acids 3440-3650) cloned into SalI and XhoI sites in backbone to create fusions with target protein of interest
  Vector type: Bacterial Expression
  Promoter: T7
  Tag / fusion protein: HA (C terminal on backbone); Vibrio cholerae MARTX toxin cysteine protease domain (CPD) (C terminal on backbone); 6xHis (C terminal on backbone)
Growth in bacteria
  Bacterial resistance: Kanamycin, 50 μg/mL
  Growth temperature: 37°C
  Growth strain: DH5alpha
  Copy number: Low Copy
Gene/Insert
  Cloning method: Restriction Enzyme
  Sequencing primers: 5′ T7 promoter; 3′ T7 terminator
Terms and licenses: Academic/Nonprofit Terms; Industry Terms: Not Available to Industry
Depositor comments: For protein purification, target protein of interest should be cloned into NcoI and SalI sites to create HA-tagged fusion with Vibrio cholerae MARTX toxin cysteine protease domain (CPD). HA epitope tag will remain on target protein after cleavage.
How to cite: pET28a-HA-CPDSalI was a gift from Matthew Bogyo & Aimee Shen (Addgene plasmid # 38254 ; http://n2t.net/addgene:38254 ; RRID:Addgene_38254)
