>Addgene plasmid #38254 | pET28a-HA-CPDSalI | addgene partial sequence | sequence record 50691 | T7term 5'-GCTAGTTATTGCTCAGCGG-3'
CCGGATCTCAGTGGTGGTGGTGGTGGTGCTCGAGACCTTGCGCGTCCCAGCTTAGCGAAACTTTGTTGTT
TTCTGCCTTTTGAACCCAATCGCCATTCGCGTCCTTGGTATGCTTACGTCCCGCCTCGTCTACGGCCAGT
TCAGAACTACGAACAGAGACATCGACACGAAGACCATTCGCATCCATCGCGTTAATAAACTGATGACCAA
AGCCTTTTTGCTTGTCGTCACTCACCAAAGAACAACCAACAATACTGATGTGATCCGGTTTGTTGTTGAT
GTTTTCGGCTTGATTAAACGACTGTTGGAACTTGGCCAATTTCACGGCCAACTCATCGGCACTGTAACCA
CTTAAGCGAGTATTGTTAGTTTCTGAGTGGTCGCGACCATGCCCCACCAACTGCCAACGTAGCTTTCCAT
CCAGTTTTGACGGATCGCCATACACCACGCGATAGTTGCCGTCTGAATCGAGCTGCACCACCACACTGCT
TTCAGCATGTTTACCTGCTAAATTGGCTGCCGCTTTTGCTACTACCGGGTCGTTTTCCATTTGAACGATG
ATTTGACCGTCGAAGCGGGTTTCACCACCATCTGTCGTTGGTGTAACCGTAATCGGGCCCCAGCTATTAA
CATTTTGATTATGGAGTATTTTTCCATCCGCTAATGCCGCGTAGTCCGGGACGTCGTACGGGTAGTCGAC
GGAGCTCGAATTCGGATCCGCGACCCATTTGCTGTCCACCAGTCATGCTAGCCATATGGCTGCCGCGCGG
CACCAGGCCGCTGCTGTGATGATGATGATGATGGCTGCTGCCCATGGTATATCTCCTT
